Addgene plasmid #169491: pTS1018-Tier1-PhCMV-p2A
Purpose: Tier-1 vector encoding a self-cleaving peptides p2a sequence (PhCMV-p2A-pA).
Depositing lab: Martin Fussenegger. Depositing organization: ETH Zurich (Swiss Federal Institute of Technology). Publication: A versatile plasmid architecture for mammalian synthetic biology (VAMSyB). Haellman V, Strittmatter T, Bertschi A, Stucheli P, Fussenegger M. Metab Eng. 2021 Jul;66:41-50. doi: 10.1016/j.ymben.2021.04.003. Epub 2021 Apr 18. PubMed 33857582.
Backbone
  Vector backbone: pMM1 (pcDNA3.1-based)
  Backbone size w/o insert (bp): 4435
  Vector type: Mammalian Expression
  Selectable markers: Neomycin (select with G418)
Growth in bacteria
  Bacterial resistance: Ampicillin, 100 μg/mL
  Growth temperature: 37°C
  Growth strain: DH5alpha
  Copy number: High Copy
Gene/Insert
  Gene/Insert name: PCMV-driven 2A sequence of porcine teschovirus-1 (alt name: PCMV-P2A)
  Species: Synthetic
  Promoter: PhCMV
  Cloning method: Restriction Enzyme; 5′ cloning site Unknown (unknown if destroyed)
  Sequencing primers: 5′ AmpStart; 3′ BGH-rev
Terms and licenses: Academic/Nonprofit Terms; Industry Terms: Not Available to Industry
How to cite: pTS1018-Tier1-PhCMV-p2A was a gift from Martin Fussenegger (Addgene plasmid # 169491 ; http://n2t.net/addgene:169491 ; RRID:Addgene_169491)
