[The description below was written by a language model from this plasmid's Addgene catalogue record and pLannotate feature annotations shown in this document.]
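Description:
pTS1018-Tier1-PhCMV-p2A is a mammalian expression plasmid built on pMM1, a pcDNA3.1-derived backbone. It serves as a "Tier-1" part vector in the VAMSyB modular plasmid architecture for mammalian synthetic biology. It is propagated in E. coli at high copy from a ColE1/pUC-type origin under ampicillin selection (β-lactamase with its own bla promoter) and also carries an f1 phage origin. For selection in mammalian cells, an SV40 enhancer/early promoter drives the neomycin phosphotransferase gene, followed by an SV40 polyadenylation signal, which confers G418 resistance. The annotation also flags short fragments such as a partial ble sequence, lac promoter/operator remnants, a lacI fragment and a brief match to an HIV-1 LTR. These look like backbone leftovers or incidental similarity calls rather than functional elements.

The payload is a minimal expression unit described as PhCMV-p2A-pA. The human cytomegalovirus immediate-early enhancer and promoter, followed by a T7 promoter, sit upstream of the 2A sequence of porcine teschovirus-1, and the unit is terminated by the bovine growth hormone polyadenylation signal. The P2A element itself was not called by the automated annotation, but according to the record it should lie in the unannotated interval between the T7 promoter and the bGH signal. 2A peptides cause ribosomal skipping during translation, so two coding sequences joined through P2A yield separate proteins from a single transcript. On its own the plasmid encodes no protein of interest. It appears intended as a building block or template for assembling multicistronic, CMV-driven constructs within the tiered system, although the record does not state the cloning sites or the assembly scheme.
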