Features (pLannotate 1.2.2; 18 found; start..end, strand, type, name):
    239..827     -  rep_origin     ori: high-copy-number ColE1/pMB1/pBR322/pUC origin of replication
    998..1858    -  CDS            AmpR: β-lactamase; bla; confers resistance to ampicillin, carbenicillin, and related antibiotics
   1859..1963    -  promoter       AmpR promoter: bla
   2110..2413    +  enhancer       CMV enhancer: human cytomegalovirus immediate early enhancer
   2414..2617    +  promoter       CMV promoter: human cytomegalovirus (CMV) immediate early promoter
   2613..2646    +  LTR            5' LTR (truncated) (fragment): truncated 5' long terminal repeat (LTR) from HIV-1
   2662..2680    +  promoter       T7 promoter: promoter for bacteriophage T7 RNA polymerase
   2859..3083    +  polyA_signal   bGH poly(A) signal: bovine growth hormone polyadenylation signal
   3087..3108    +  promoter       SV40 promoter (fragment): SV40 enhancer and early promoter
   3129..3557    +  rep_origin     f1 ori (sequence partly withheld): f1 bacteriophage origin of replication; arrow indicates direction of (+) strand synthesis
   3571..3900    +  promoter       SV40 promoter: SV40 enhancer and early promoter
   3967..4758    +  CDS            neo: KKA2_KLEPN - Also known as kan, nptII. Experimental evidence at protein level: Swiss-Prot protein existence level 1. Resistance to kanamycin, neomycin, paromomycin, ribostamycin, butirosin and gentamicin B. From Klebsiella pneumoniae.
   4782..4940    +  CDS            ble (fragment): BLE_KLEPN - Experimental evidence at protein level: Swiss-Prot protein existence level 1. Binding protein with a strong affinity to the bleomycin family of antibiotics. Binds to CL990; an antimitotic-antibiotic compound. From Klebsiella pneumoniae.
   4935..5056    +  polyA_signal   SV40 poly(A) signal: SV40 polyadenylation signal
   5129..5145    -  protein_bind   lac operator: The lac repressor binds to the lac operator to inhibit transcription in E. coli. This inhibition can be relieved by adding lactose or isopropyl-β-D-thiogalactopyranoside (IPTG). lac repressor encoded by lacI
   5153..5183    -  promoter       lac promoter: promoter for the E. coli lac operon
   5198..5219    -  protein_bind   CAP binding site: CAP binding activates transcription in the presence of cAMP. E. coli catabolite activator protein
   5232..56      -  CDS            lacI (fragment) (across the origin): lac repressor; lacI; The lac repressor binds to the lac operator to inhibit transcription in E. coli. This inhibition can be relieved by adding lactose or isopropyl-β-D-thiogalactopyranoside (IPTG).
>Addgene plasmid #169491 | pTS1018-Tier1-PhCMV-p2A | addgene full sequence | sequence record 364219 | Addgene NGS Result
AGCTGCATTAATGAATCGGCCAACGCGCGGGGAGAGGCGGTTTGCGTATTGGGCGCTCTTCCGCTTCCTC
GCTCACTGACTCGCTGCGCTCGGTCGTTCGGCTGCGGCGAGCGGTATCAGCTCACTCAAAGGCGGTAATA
CGGTTATCCACAGAATCAGGGGATAACGCAGGAAAGAACATGTGAGCAAAAGGCCAGCAAAAGGCCAGGA
ACCGTAAAAAGGCCGCGTTGCTGGCGTTTTTCCATAGGCTCCGCCCCCCTGACGAGCATCACAAAAATCG
ACGCTCAAGTCAGAGGTGGCGAAACCCGACAGGACTATAAAGATACCAGGCGTTTCCCCCTGGAAGCTCC
CTCGTGCGCTCTCCTGTTCCGACCCTGCCGCTTACCGGATACCTGTCCGCCTTTCTCCCTTCGGGAAGCG
TGGCGCTTTCTCATAGCTCACGCTGTAGGTATCTCAGTTCGGTGTAGGTCGTTCGCTCCAAGCTGGGCTG
TGTGCACGAACCCCCCGTTCAGCCCGACCGCTGCGCCTTATCCGGTAACTATCGTCTTGAGTCCAACCCG
GTAAGACACGACTTATCGCCACTGGCAGCAGCCACTGGTAACAGGATTAGCAGAGCGAGGTATGTAGGCG
GTGCTACAGAGTTCTTGAAGTGGTGGCCTAACTACGGCTACACTAGAAGAACAGTATTTGGTATCTGCGC
TCTGCTGAAGCCAGTTACCTTCGGAAAAAGAGTTGGTAGCTCTTGATCCGGCAAACAAACCACCGCTGGT
AGCGGTGGTTTTTTTGTTTGCAAGCAGCAGATTACGCGCAGAAAAAAAGGATCTCAAGAAGATCCTTTGA
TCTTTTCTACGGGGTCTGACGCTCAGTGGAACGAAAACTCACGTTAAGGGATTTTGGTCATGAGATTATC
AAAAAGGATCTTCACCTAGATCCTTTTAAATTAAAAATGAAGTTTTAAATCAATCTAAAGTATATATGAG
TAAACTTGGTCTGACAGTTACCAATGCTTAATCAGTGAGGCACCTATCTCAGCGATCTGTCTATTTCGTT
CATCCATAGTTGCCTGACTCCCCGTCGTGTAGATAACTACGATACGGGAGGGCTTACCATCTGGCCCCAG
TGCTGCAATGATACCGCGAGACCCACGCTCACCGGCTCCAGATTTATCAGCAATAAACCAGCCAGCCGGA
AGGGCCGAGCGCAGAAGTGGTCCTGCAACTTTATCCGCCTCCATCCAGTCTATTAATTGTTGCCGGGAAG
CTAGAGTAAGTAGTTCGCCAGTTAATAGTTTGCGCAACGTTGTTGCCATTGCTACAGGCATCGTGGTGTC
ACGCTCGTCGTTTGGTATGGCTTCATTCAGCTCCGGTTCCCAACGATCAAGGCGAGTTACATGATCCCCC
ATGTTGTGCAAAAAAGCGGTTAGCTCCTTCGGTCCTCCGATCGTTGTCAGAAGTAAGTTGGCCGCAGTGT
TATCACTCATGGTTATGGCAGCACTGCATAATTCTCTTACTGTCATGCCATCCGTAAGATGCTTTTCTGT
GACTGGTGAGTACTCAACCAAGTCATTCTGAGAATAGTGTATGCGGCGACCGAGTTGCTCTTGCCCGGCG
TCAATACGGGATAATACCGCGCCACATAGCAGAACTTTAAAAGTGCTCATCATTGGAAAACGTTCTTCGG
GGCGAAAACTCTCAAGGATCTTACCGCTGTTGAGATCCAGTTCGATGTAACCCACTCGTGCACCCAACTG
ATCTTCAGCATCTTTTACTTTCACCAGCGTTTCTGGGTGAGCAAAAACAGGAAGGCAAAATGCCGCAAAA
AAGGGAATAAGGGCGACACGGAAATGTTGAATACTCATACTCTTCCTTTTTCAATATTATTGAAGCATTT
ATCAGGGTTATTGTCTCATGAGCGGATACATATTTGAATGTATTTAGAAAAATAAACAAATAGGGGTTCC
GCGCACATTTCCCCGAAAAGTGCCACCTGACGTCGACGGATCGGGAGATCTCCACGCGTGGTACCCTCGA
GTTGACATTGATTATTGAGTAGTTATTAATAGTAATCAATTACGGGGTCATTAGTTCATAGCCCATATAT
GGAGTTCCGCGTTACATAACTTACGGTAAATGGCCCGCCTGGCTGACCGCCCAACGACCCCCGCCCATTG
ACGTCAATAATGACGTATGTTCCCATAGTAACGCCAATAGGGACTTTCCATTGACGTCAATGGGTGGAGT
ATTTACGGTAAACTGCCCACTTGGCAGTACATCAAGTGTATCATATGCCAAGTACGCCCCCTATTGACGT
CAATGACGGTAAATGGCCCGCCTGGCATTATGCCCAGTACATGACCTTATGGGACTTTCCTACTTGGCAG
TACATCTACGTATTAGTCATCGCTATTACCATGGTGATGCGGTTTTGGCAGTACATCAATGGGCGTGGAT
AGCGGTTTGACTCACGGGGATTTCCAAGTCTCCACCCCATTGACGTCAATGGGAGTTTGTTTTGGCACCA
AAATCAACGGGACTTTCCAAAATGTCGTAACAACTCCGCCCCATTGACGCAAATGGGCGGTAGGCGTGTA
CGGTGGGAGGTCTATATAAGCAGAGCTCTCTGGCTAACTAGAGAACCCACTGCTTACTGGCTTATCGAAA
TTAATACGACTCACTATAGGGAGACCCAAGCTGTTCGAAGCGGAATTCACCATGACTAGTGGTGGTTCTG
GTGGAAGCGGAGCTACTAACTTCAGCCTGCTGAAGCAGGCTGGTGACGTGGAGGAGAACCCTGGACCTGC
TAGCGGATCCACCGGTGTCTAGAAAGCTTTGAGGCCGGCCTGCAGGGATCAGCCTCGACTGTGCCTTCTA
GTTGCCAGCCATCTGTTGTTTGCCCCTCCCCCGTGCCTTCCTTGACCCTGGAAGGTGCCACTCCCACTGT
CCTTTCCTAATAAAATGAGGAAATTGCATCGCATTGTCTGAGTAGGTGTCATTCTATTCTGGGGGGTGGG
GTGGGGCAGGACAGCAAGGGGGAGGATTGGGAAGACAATAGCAGGCATGCTGGGGATGCGGTGGGCTCTA
TGGCTTCTGAGGCGGAAAGAACCAGCTGGGGCTCTAGGGGGTATCCCC
[124 nt withheld, positions 3129-3252]
C
[91 nt withheld, positions 3254-3344]
A
[49 nt withheld, positions 3346-3394]
CCTTTGACGTTGGAGTCCACGTTCTTT
[37 nt withheld, positions 3422-3458]
ACCCTATCTCGGTCTATTCTTTTGATTTATAAGGGATTTTGCCGATTTCGGCCTATTGGTTAAAAAATGA
GCTGATTTAACAAAAATTTAACGCGAATTAATTCTGTGGAATGTGTGTCAGTTAGGGTGTGGAAAGTCCC
CAGGCTCCCCAGCAGGCAGAAGTATGCAAAGCATGCATCTCAATTAGTCAGCAACCAGGTGTGGAAAGTC
CCCAGGCTCCCCAGCAGGCAGAAGTATGCAAAGCATGCATCTCAATTAGTCAGCAACCATAGTCCCGCCC
CTAACTCCGCCCATCCCGCCCCTAACTCCGCCCAGTTCCGCCCATTCTCCGCCCCATGGCTGACTAATTT
TTTTTATTTATGCAGAGGCCGAGGCCGCCTCTGCCTCTGAGCTATTCCAGAAGTAGTGAGGAGGCTTTTT
TGGAGGCCTAGGCTTTTGCAAAAAGCTCCCGGGAGCTTGTATATCCATTTTCGGATCTGATCAAGAGACA
GGATGAGGATCGTTTCGCATGATTGAACAAGATGGATTGCACGCAGGTTCTCCGGCCGCTTGGGTGGAGA
GGCTATTCGGCTATGACTGGGCACAACAGACAATCGGCTGCTCTGATGCCGCCGTGTTCCGGCTGTCAGC
GCAGGGGCGCCCGGTTCTTTTTGTCAAGACCGACCTGTCCGGTGCCCTGAATGAACTGCAGGACGAGGCA
GCGCGGCTATCGTGGCTGGCCACGACGGGCGTTCCTTGCGCAGCTGTGCTCGACGTTGTCACTGAAGCGG
GAAGGGACTGGCTGCTATTGGGCGAAGTGCCGGGGCAGGATCTCCTGTCATCTCACCTTGCTCCTGCCGA
GAAAGTATCCATCATGGCTGATGCAATGCGGCGGCTGCATACGCTTGATCCGGCTACCTGCCCATTCGAC
CACCAAGCGAAACATCGCATCGAGCGAGCACGTACTCGGATGGAAGCCGGTCTTGTCGATCAGGATGATC
TGGACGAAGAGCATCAGGGGCTCGCGCCAGCCGAACTGTTCGCCAGGCTCAAGGCGCGCATGCCCGACGG
CGAGGATCTCGTCGTGACCCATGGCGATGCCTGCTTGCCGAATATCATGGTGGAAAATGGCCGCTTTTCT
GGATTCATCGACTGTGGCCGGCTGGGTGTGGCGGACCGCTATCAGGACATAGCGTTGGCTACCCGTGATA
TTGCTGAAGAGCTTGGCGGCGAATGGGCTGACCGCTTCCTCGTGCTTTACGGTATCGCCGCTCCCGATTC
GCAGCGCATCGCCTTCTATCGCCTTCTTGACGAGTTCTTCTGAGCGGGACTCTGGGGTTCGAAATGACCG
ACCAAGCGACGCCCAACCTGCCATCACGAGATTTCGATTCCACCGCCGCCTTCTATGAAAGGTTGGGCTT
CGGAATCGTTTTCCGGGACGCCGGCTGGATGATCCTCCAGCGCGGGGATCTCATGCTGGAGTTCTTCGCC
CACCCCAACTTGTTTATTGCAGCTTATAATGGTTACAAATAAAGCAATAGCATCACAAATTTCACAAATA
AAGCATTTTTTTCACTGCATTCTAGTTGTGGTTTGTCCAAACTCATCAATGTATCTTATCATGTCTGTAT
ACCGTCGACCTCTAGCTAGAGCTTGGCGTAATCATGGTCATAGCTGTTTCCTGTGTGAAATTGTTATCCG
CTCACAATTCCACACAACATACGAGCCGGAAGCATAAAGTGTAAAGCCTGGGGTGCCTAATGAGTGAGCT
AACTCACATTAATTGCGTTGCGCTCACTGCCCGCTTTCCAGTCGGGAAACCTGTCGTGCC
